>Addgene plasmid #83811 | recoverin1a | addgene full sequence | sequence record 172502 | Addgene next-generation full plasmid sequencing result
GAAGTAAGTTGGCCGCAGTGTTATCACTCATGGTTATGGCAGCACTGCATAATTCTCTTACTGTCATGCC
ATCCGTAAGATGCTTTTCTGTGACTGGTGAGTACTCAACCAAGTCATTCTGAGAATAGTGTATGCGGCGA
CCGAGTTGCTCTTGCCCGGCGTCAATACGGGATAATACCGCGCCACATAGCAGAACTTTAAAAGTGCTCA
TCATTGGAAAACGTTCTTCGGGGCGAAAACTCTCAAGGATCTTACCGCTGTTGAGATCCAGTTCGATGTA
ACCCACTCGTGCACCCAACTGATCTTCAGCATCTTTTACTTTCACCAGCGTTTCTGGGTGAGCAAAAACA
GGAAGGCAAAATGCCGCAAAAAAGGGAATAAGGGCGACACGGAAATGTTGAATACTCATACTCTTCCTTT
TTCAATTCAGAAGAACTCGTCAAGAAGGCGATAGAAGGCGATGCGCTGCGAATCGGGAGCGGCGATACCG
TAAAGCACGAGGAAGCGGTCAGCCCATTCGCCGCCAAGCTCTTCAGCAATATCACGGGTAGCCAACGCTA
TGTCCTGATAGCGGTCCGCCACACCCAGCCGGCCACAGTCGATGAATCCAGAAAAGCGGCCATTTTCCAC
CATGATATTCGGCAAGCAGGCATCGCCATGGGTCACGACGAGATCCTCGCCGTCGGGCATGCGCGCCTTG
AGCCTGGCGAACAGTTCGGCTGGCGCGAGCCCCTGATGCTCTTCGTCCAGATCATCCTGATCGACAAGAC
CGGCTTCCATCCGAGTACGTGCTCGCTCGATGCGATGTTTCGCTTGGTGGTCGAATGGGCAGGTAGCCGG
ATCAAGCGTATGCAGCCGCCGCATTGCATCAGCCATGATGGATACTTTCTCGGCAGGAGCAAGGTGGGAT
GACAGGAGATCCTGCCCCGGCACTTCGCCCAATAGCAGCCAGTCCCTTCCCGCTTCAGTGACAACGTCGA
GCACAGCTGCGCAAGGAACGCCCGTCGTGGCCAGCCACGATAGCCGCGCTGCCTCGTCCTGCAGTTCATT
CAGGGCACCGGACAGGTCGGTCTTGACAAAAAGAACCGGGCGCCCCTGCGCTGACAGCCGGAACACGGCG
GCATCAGAGCAGCCGATTGTCTGTTGTGCCCAGTCATAGCCGAATAGCCTCTCCACCCAAGCGGCCGGAG
AACCTGCGTGCAATCCATCTTGTTCAATCATGCGAAACGATCCTCATCCTGTCTCTTGATCAGATCTTGA
TCCCCTGCGCCATCAGATCCTTGGCGGCAAGAAAGCCATCCAGTTTACTTTGCAGGGCTTCCCAACCTTA
CCAGAGGGCGCCCCAGCTGGCAATTCCGGTTCGCTTGCTGTCCATAAAACCGCCCAGTCTAGCTATCGCC
ATGTAAGCCCACTGCAAGCTACCTGCTTTCTCTTTGCGCTTGCGTTTTCCCTTGTCCAGATAGCCCAGTA
GCTGACATTCATCCGGGGTCAGCACCGTTTCTGCGGACTGGCTTTCTACGTGTTCCGCTTCCTTTAGCAG
CCCTTGCGCCCTGAATTTTGTTAAAATTCGCGTTAAATTTTTGTTAAATCAGCTCATTTTTTAACCAATA
GGCCGAAATCGGCAAAATCCCTTATAAATCAAAAGAATAGACCGAGATAGGGT
[37 nt withheld, positions 1664-1700]
AAAGAACGTGGACTCCAACGTCAAAGG
[49 nt withheld, positions 1728-1776]
T
[91 nt withheld, positions 1778-1868]
G
[124 nt withheld, positions 1870-1993]
CCATTCGCCATTCAGGCTGCGCAACTGTTGGGAAGGGCGATCGGTGCGGGCCTCTTCGCTATTACGCCAG
CTGGCGAAAGGGGGATGTGCTGCAAGGCGATTAAGTTGGGTAACGCCAGGGTTTTCCCAGTCACGACGTT
GTAAAACGACGGCCAGTGAATTGTAATACGACTCACTATAGGGCGAATTGGGCCCTCTAGATGCATGCTC
GAGCGGCCGCCAGTGTGATGGATATCTGCAGAATTCGCCCTTAAAAAGCTAGCTATGGGGAATACTAAGA
GTGGGGCTTTGTCCAAAGAGCTTCTGGAGGACCTTAAGCTAAACACCAAATACACAGAAGAAGAGCTCTG
CGCATGGTACACCAGCTTTCTCAAAGAGTGTCCCTCTGGACGTATTACCAAAGAACAGTTTGAGGGCATC
TATGCAAGTTTCTTCCCGGATGCTGACCCTACAGCATATGCTAGGCACGTCTTCCGCAGCTTTGACACCA
ACGCTGATGGCACTTTGGGCTTTAAGGAGTACATTGTGGCACTGCACCTCACCTCTTCAGGCAAGACCCT
GCGCAAACTTGAATGGGCCTTTGCTTTGTACGATGTTGATGGAAATGGGACCATCAGTAAAAATGAGGTG
CAGGAGATTGTACGGTCGATATTCAACATGGTTCCTGTTGAAGACCAGAAAAACCTTCCAGATGATGAGA
ACACGCCAGAAAAGCGAGCAGACAAAATCTGGGCTTTTTTCGGAAAGCAAGATAATGATAAGATTGGAGA
GGGGGAATTCATTCAGGGTGTCACGGAGAACAAAGACATATTGAGGTTGATACAATATGATGAGCCAAAG
AAGATTCAAGAAAAACTCAAAGAAAAGAAGCATTAAGCGGCCGCAAAAAAAAAGGGCGAATTCCAGCACA
CTGGCGGCCGTTACTAGTGGATCCGAGCTCGGTACCAAGCTTGATGCATAGCTTGAGTATTCTATAGTGT
CACCTAAATAGCTTGGCGTAATCATGGTCATAGCTGTTTCCTGTGTGAAATTGTTATCCGCTCACAATTC
CACACAACATACGAGCCGGAAGCATAAAGTGTAAAGCCTGGGGTGCCTAATGAGTGAGCTAACTCACATT
AATTGCGTTGCGCTCACTGCCCGCTTTCCAGTCGGGAAACCTGTCGTGCCAGCTGCATTAATGAATCGGC
CAACGCGCGGGGAGAGGCGGTTTGCGTATTGGGCGCTCTTCCGCTTCCTCGCTCACTGACTCGCTGCGCT
CGGTCGTTCGGCTGCGGCGAGCGGTATCAGCTCACTCAAAGGCGGTAATACGGTTATCCACAGAATCAGG
GGATAACGCAGGAAAGAACATGTGAGCAAAAGGCCAGCAAAAGGCCAGGAACCGTAAAAAGGCCGCGTTG
CTGGCGTTTTTCCATAGGCTCCGCCCCCCTGACGAGCATCACAAAAATCGACGCTCAAGTCAGAGGTGGC
GAAACCCGACAGGACTATAAAGATACCAGGCGTTTCCCCCTGGAAGCTCCCTCGTGCGCTCTCCTGTTCC
GACCCTGCCGCTTACCGGATACCTGTCCGCCTTTCTCCCTTCGGGAAGCGTGGCGCTTTCTCATAGCTCA
CGCTGTAGGTATCTCAGTTCGGTGTAGGTCGTTCGCTCCAAGCTGGGCTGTGTGCACGAACCCCCCGTTC
AGCCCGACCGCTGCGCCTTATCCGGTAACTATCGTCTTGAGTCCAACCCGGTAAGACACGACTTATCGCC
ACTGGCAGCAGCCACTGGTAACAGGATTAGCAGAGCGAGGTATGTAGGCGGTGCTACAGAGTTCTTGAAG
TGGTGGCCTAACTACGGCTACACTAGAAGAACAGTATTTGGTATCTGCGCTCTGCTGAAGCCAGTTACCT
TCGGAAAAAGAGTTGGTAGCTCTTGATCCGGCAAACAAACCACCGCTGGTAGCGGTGGTTTTTTTGTTTG
CAAGCAGCAGATTACGCGCAGAAAAAAAGGATCTCAAGAAGATCCTTTGATCTTTTCTACGGGGTCTGAC
GCTCAGTGGAACGAAAACTCACGTTAAGGGATTTTGGTCATGAGATTATCAAAAAGGATCTTCACCTAGA
TCCTTTTAAATTAAAAATGAAGTTTTAAATCAATCTAAAGTATATATGAGTAAACTTGGTCTGACAGTTA
CCAATGCTTAATCAGTGAGGCACCTATCTCAGCGATCTGTCTATTTCGTTCATCCATAGTTGCCTGACTC
CCCGTCGTGTAGATAACTACGATACGGGAGGGCTTACCATCTGGCCCCAGTGCTGCAATGATACCGCGAG
ACCCACGCTCACCGGCTCCAGATTTATCAGCAATAAACCAGCCAGCCGGAAGGGCCGAGCGCAGAAGTGG
TCCTGCAACTTTATCCGCCTCCATCCAGTCTATTAATTGTTGCCGGGAAGCTAGAGTAAGTAGTTCGCCA
GTTAATAGTTTGCGCAACGTTGTTGCCATTGCTACAGGCATCGTGGTGTCACGCTCGTCGTTTGGTATGG
CTTCATTCAGCTCCGGTTCCCAACGATCAAGGCGAGTTACATGATCCCCCATGTTGTGCAAAAAAGCGGT
TAGCTCCTTCGGTCCTCCGATCGTTGTCA
Features (pLannotate 1.2.2; 14 found; start..end, strand, type, name):
    410..426     -  promoter       AmpR promoter (fragment): bla
    430..1221    -  CDS            neo: KKA2_KLEPN - Also known as kan, nptII. Experimental evidence at protein level: Swiss-Prot protein existence level 1. Resistance to kanamycin, neomycin, paromomycin, ribostamycin, butirosin and gentamicin B. From Klebsiella pneumoniae.
   1253..1552    -  CDS            tnpA (fragment): TN5P_ECOLX - Also known as tnp. Experimental evidence at protein level: Swiss-Prot protein existence level 1. Mediates transposition of transposon Tn5 by a 'cut and paste' mechanism. First, the monomeric transposase binds the 19 bp inverted DNA repeats flanking the transposon. Then, dimerization of the DNA- bound transposase creates a synaptic DNA complex. After nicking of the first DNA strand, excision of the transposon proceeds through a series of intermediates. The transposase then mediates the insertion of the transposon at a new site by strand transfer. The activity of the wild- type tran
   1565..1993    -  rep_origin     f1 ori (sequence partly withheld): f1 bacteriophage origin of replication; arrow indicates direction of (+) strand synthesis
   1997..2154    -  CDS            lacZα (fragment): LacZα fragment of β-galactosidase; lacZ fragment
   2157..2175    +  promoter       T7 promoter: promoter for bacteriophage T7 RNA polymerase
   2258..2866    +  CDS            SMOD_LITCT: Experimental evidence at protein level: Swiss-Prot protein existence level 1. Calcium-dependent regulator of light sensitivity of cGMP phosphodiesterase in rod outer segments. Control rhodopsin phosphorylation in a Ca(2+)-dependent manner. From Lithobates catesbeianus (American bullfrog) (Rana catesbeiana).
   2964..2982    -  promoter       SP6 promoter: promoter for bacteriophage SP6 RNA polymerase
   3024..3040    -  protein_bind   lac operator: The lac repressor binds to the lac operator to inhibit transcription in E. coli. This inhibition can be relieved by adding lactose or isopropyl-β-D-thiogalactopyranoside (IPTG). lac repressor encoded by lacI
   3048..3078    -  promoter       lac promoter: promoter for the E. coli lac operon
   3093..3114    -  protein_bind   CAP binding site: CAP binding activates transcription in the presence of cAMP. E. coli catabolite activator protein
   3127..3219    -  CDS            lacI (fragment): lac repressor; lacI; The lac repressor binds to the lac operator to inhibit transcription in E. coli. This inhibition can be relieved by adding lactose or isopropyl-β-D-thiogalactopyranoside (IPTG).
   3402..3990    -  rep_origin     ori: high-copy-number ColE1/pMB1/pBR322/pUC origin of replication
   4161..409     -  CDS            AmpR (across the origin): β-lactamase; bla; confers resistance to ampicillin, carbenicillin, and related antibiotics
