[The description below was written by a language model from this plasmid's Addgene catalogue record and pLannotate feature annotations shown in this document.]
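Description:
recoverin1a is a TOPO-cloned plasmid carrying the zebrafish (Danio rerio) recoverin 1a gene (rcvrna, also called rcv1a) in the pCRII-TOPO backbone. It is catalogued as a bacterial expression vector of about 4.6 kb. It replicates in E. coli from a high-copy ColE1/pUC-type origin and is selected with ampicillin through the β-lactamase gene. The feature table also shows a neomycin/kanamycin phosphotransferase gene, with an adjacent Tn5 transposase remnant, and an f1 phage origin that allows single-stranded DNA production.

The roughly 612 bp insert sits in the lacZα cloning region. The annotation tool labels it by homology as a bullfrog S-modulin-like protein, the amphibian counterpart of recoverin. This fits a calcium-binding regulator of rhodopsin phosphorylation and photoreceptor light sensitivity. The open reading frame lies on the same strand as the upstream T7 promoter, and an SP6 promoter faces it from the other side. T7 polymerase would therefore yield sense transcripts and SP6 polymerase antisense transcripts. The lac promoter, operator and CAP site lie beyond the SP6 side and point against the coding strand, so they would not drive sense expression of the insert. The record gives no dedicated bacterial expression elements or tags for the insert.

The stated purpose is simply to express zebrafish recoverin1a, and the associated study concerns recoverin depletion and cone photoresponse recovery. The flanking phage promoters suit in vitro transcription, for example for mRNA or riboprobes, although the record does not state this use. Repository quality-control sequencing found two amino acid substitutions, D82G and M177T, whose effects are unknown.
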