Addgene plasmid #83811: recoverin1a
Purpose: express zebrafish recoverin1a
Depositing lab: Stephan Neuhauss. Depositing organization: University of Zurich. Publication: Recoverin depletion accelerates cone photoresponse recovery. Zang J, Keim J, Kastenhuber E, Gesemann M, Neuhauss SC. Open Biol. 2015 Aug;5(8). pii: 150086. doi: 10.1098/rsob.150086. PubMed 26246494.
Backbone
  Vector backbone: pCRII-TOPO
  Backbone manufacturer: invitrogen
  Backbone size w/o insert (bp): 3973
  Total vector size (bp): 4585
  Vector type: Bacterial Expression
Growth in bacteria
  Bacterial resistance: Ampicillin, 100 μg/mL
  Growth temperature: 37°C
  Growth strain: DH5alpha
  Copy number: High Copy
Gene/Insert
  Gene/Insert name: recoverin1a
  Species: D. rerio (zebrafish)
  Insert size (bp): 612
  Mutation: *(see below)
  GenBank ID: KT325590
  Entrez Gene: rcvrna (a.k.a. rcv1a, zgc:114180)
  Cloning method: TOPO Cloning
  Sequencing primers: 5′ GGACCAGAGTACAATTTAAG; 3′ GAAGCTCTAATCAGTCATAG
Terms and licenses: Academic/Nonprofit Terms; Industry Terms: Not Available to Industry
Depositor comments: *Note: Addgene's quality control sequencing identified D82G & M177T amino acid residue substitutions. The effects of these residue changes is unknown.
How to cite: recoverin1a was a gift from Stephan Neuhauss (Addgene plasmid # 83811 ; http://n2t.net/addgene:83811 ; RRID:Addgene_83811)
