>Addgene plasmid #83811 | recoverin1a | depositor partial sequence | sequence record 160138 | recoverin1a sequence 612 bps
ATGGGGAATACTAAGAGTGGGGCTTTGTCCAAAGAGCTTCTGGAGGACCTTAAGCTAAACACCAAATACA
CAGAAGAAGAGCTCTGCGCATGGTACACCAGCTTTCTCAAAGAGTGTCCCTCTGGACGTATTACCAAAGA
ACAGTTTGAGGGCATCTATGCAAGTTTCTTCCCAGATGCTGACCCTACAGCATATGCTAGGCACGTCTTC
CGCAGCTTTGACACCAACGCTGATGGCACTTTGGACTTTAAGGAGTACATTGTGGCACTGCACCTCACCT
CTTCAGGCAAGACCCTGCGCAAACTTGAATGGGCCTTTGCTTTGTACGATGTTGATGGAAATGGGACCAT
CAGTAAAAATGAGGTGCAGGAGATTGTACGGTCGATATTCAACATGGTTCCTGTTGAAGACCAGAAAAAC
CTTCCAGATGATGAGAACACGCCAGAAAAGCGAGCAGACAAAATCTGGGCTTTTTTCGGAAAGCAAGATA
ATGATAAGATTGGAGAGGGGGAATTCATTCAGGGTGTCATGGAGAACAAAGACATATTGAGGTTGATACA
ATATGATGAGCCAAAGAAGATTCAAGAAAAACTCAAAGAAAAGAAGCATTAA
